>Addgene plasmid #18337 | T4 Lysozyme E45A K48A WT* | addgene partial sequence | sequence record 24125 | 3primeUP
GCTANGAAAAGCCCGCTCATTAGGCGGGCTCAGATCTGCTCATGTTTGACAGCTTATCATCGATAAGCTT
CGGCAATAAATTCTTGATATGTTTTCATATGTTTCCTTTAAATATTTTAATTAGTAATTGTCTATTCAAG
TAATTGTGAATATACTATCACAATTCCAAGAGAAAGTAAACAGCTTTATAGATTTTTATACGCGTCCCAA
GTGCCAGTTCTAAACGTTGTAATGACTCGTTTTGCGCGATTAGGTGTTTGATTATACCATCTACTTTTAG
CTAAGTTAACTGCTGCTTCATCCCAGCGTTTTTGTTGAAGCATACGTAAAGAGTTAGTAAATCCTGCCAC
ACCGGTTTCTCCCATTTGGAAAACCATATTAATCAATGCAGCGCGACGAACCGCATCAAGAGAATCATAA
ACCGGTTTTAATTTAGCATTTCTCAGAATTCCGCGAACAGCAGCATCAACATCCTGATTAAAGAGTTTTT
CAGCCTCATCTTTTGTAATTACACCATTAGTATTACGCCCAATAGCTGCATCTAATGCAGATTTAGCAGC
ATTAAGTGATGGACTTTTTGTAAGCAAATGACCGATGCCAATAGTGTAATAGCCTTCTGTGTCTTTATAG
ATTTTAAGTCTAAGACCTTCATCTATACGTAACATTTCAAATATATTCATAATACCTCCTAAGCATCGAT
GGATCCTGTTTCCTGTGTGAAATTGTTATCCGCTCACAATTCCACACATTATACGAGCCGATGATTAATT
GTCAACAGGGGGATGGGGAGTAAGCTGATCCTGTTTCCTGTGTGAAATTGTTATCCGCTCACAATTCCAC
ACATTATACGAGCCGATGATTAATTGTCAACAGGGGGANGGGGGAGTAAGCTCATCGATGGATCGATCCG
GTTTCCNGGGGGNAAATGGTTANCCNCTCNCAANTCCCCCCNNTANNCNAGCCGGGAGCNNAAAGNGGNA
ANGCCGGGGGGGNCNNANGNGNGNGCNNNNNNNNNNNNNNNGNNNGGNGNNNNNNGGCCNNNTTCCNNNN
NGGNAAANCNGNNNGGNCNNGNNCCCNNNNAAGGGGNNNAACCNTNNNNGNNNNGGNNNNNNNNNNCCNG
GAAAA
