[The description below was written by a language model from this plasmid's Addgene catalogue record.]
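Description:
T4 Lysozyme E45A K48A WT* is a bacterial expression plasmid built on the pHS1403 backbone (about 5 kb without insert) and carrying a mutant version of the bacteriophage T4 lysozyme gene (gene e). It is maintained in E. coli as a high-copy plasmid under ampicillin selection. The record does not name the origin of replication or the promoter that drives expression, and no feature table is available to confirm these elements.

The insert is roughly 600 bp and was cloned by restriction enzymes between a 5′ BamHI site and a 3′ HindIII site, both of which remain intact, so the lysozyme cassette can be excised or swapped. According to the depositor's notes, the BamHI site lies 27 bp from the start codon and the HindIII site 115 bp from the stop codon, meaning the fragment includes short flanking untranslated stretches on both sides of the coding region. The encoded protein carries two alanine substitutions, E45A and K48A, which replace a charged glutamate and a charged lysine. The "WT*" designation indicates the parental background in which the substitutions were made; in the T4 lysozyme literature this term conventionally refers to the cysteine-free pseudo-wild-type protein, although the record itself does not define it. No epitope or purification tags are listed.

The record does not state a specific purpose. A construct of this kind is suited to producing the variant protein in bacteria, typically for comparing the stability, folding or structure of point mutants with the reference protein.
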