Addgene plasmid #18337: T4 Lysozyme E45A K48A WT*
Depositing lab: Brian Matthews. Depositing organization: University of Oregon.
Backbone
  Vector backbone: pHS1403
  Backbone size w/o insert (bp): 5000
  Vector type: Bacterial Expression
Growth in bacteria
  Bacterial resistance: Ampicillin, 100 μg/mL
  Growth temperature: 37°C
  Growth strain: DH5alpha
  Copy number: High Copy
Gene/Insert
  Gene/Insert name: T4 Lysozyme (alt name: DH16 or B14AA)
  Species: Bacteriophage T4
  Insert size (bp): 600
  Mutation: E45A K48A WT*
  GenBank ID: NP_049736
  Entrez Gene: e (a.k.a. T4p123)
  Cloning method: Restriction Enzyme; 5′ cloning site BamHI (not destroyed); 3′ cloning site HindIII (not destroyed)
  Sequencing primers: 5′ na; 3′ GGCGTATCACGAGGCCC
Terms and licenses: Academic/Nonprofit Terms; Industry Terms: Not Available to Industry
Depositor comments: The BamHI site is 27 bp from the ATG and the HindIII site is 115 bp from the stop.
How to cite: T4 Lysozyme E45A K48A WT* was a gift from Brian Matthews (Addgene plasmid # 18337 ; http://n2t.net/addgene:18337 ; RRID:Addgene_18337)
